LOCUS       Exported 6935 bp ds-DNA circular SYN 12-MAY-2021
DEFINITION  AAV plasmid with PCP2 (Ple155) promoter driving expression of iCre.
            Contains WPRE. Pleiades (Ple) MiniPromoter expression pattern
            described in Scalabrino et al., 2015 HMG (PMID: 26310623).
ACCESSION   .
VERSION     .
KEYWORDS    pEMS1986
SOURCE      synthetic DNA construct
  ORGANISM  synthetic DNA construct
REFERENCE   1 (bases 1 to 6935)
  AUTHORS   Simpson E, Korecki AJ, Fornes O, McGill TJ, Cueva-Vargas JL,
            Agostinone J, Farkas RA, Hickmott JW, Lam SL, Mathelier A, Renner
            LM, Stoddard J, Zhou M, Di Polo A, Neuringer M, Wasserman WW
  TITLE     New MiniPromoter Ple345 (NEFL) Drives Strong and Specific Expression
            in Retinal Ganglion Cells of Mouse and Primate Retina.
  JOURNAL   Hum Gene Ther. 2018 Jul 31. doi: 10.1089/hum.2018.118.
  PUBMED    30062914
REFERENCE   2 (bases 1 to 6935)
  AUTHORS   .
  TITLE     Direct Submission
  JOURNAL   Exported May 12, 2021 from SnapGene Server 1.1.58
            http://www.snapgene.com
FEATURES             Location/Qualifiers
     source          1..6935
                     /organism="synthetic DNA construct"
                     /mol_type="other DNA"
     repeat_region   1..130
                     /label=AAV2 ITR
     intron          1900..2032
                     /label=chimeric intron
                     /note="chimera between introns from human beta-globin and
                     immunoglobulin heavy chain genes"
     primer_bind     2015..2034
                     /label=pMT2-F
                     /note="Synthetic intron, forward primer"
     primer_bind     complement(3156..3176)
                     /label=WPRE-R
                     /note="WPRE, reverse primer"
     CDS             complement(3574..3585)
                     /codon_start=1
                     /product="Factor Xa recognition and cleavage site"
                     /label=Factor Xa site
                     /translation="IEGR"
     polyA_signal    3706..3827
                     /label=SV40 poly(A) signal
                     /note="SV40 polyadenylation signal"
     primer_bind     complement(3717..3736)
                     /label=EBV-rev
                     /note="SV40 polyA terminator, reverse primer"
     primer_bind     3771..3790
                     /label=SV40pA-R
                     /note="SV40 polyA, reverse primer"
     repeat_region   3996..4125
                     /label=AAV2 ITR
     primer_bind     complement(4144..4161)
                     /label=M13 Forward
                     /note="In lacZ gene. Also called M13-F20 or M13 (-21)
                     Forward"
     primer_bind     complement(4144..4160)
                     /label=M13 fwd
                     /note="common sequencing primer, one of multiple similar
                     variants"
     primer_bind     complement(4153..4175)
                     /label=M13/pUC Forward
                     /note="In lacZ gene"
     rep_origin      4302..4757
                     /direction=RIGHT
                     /label=f1 ori
                     /note="f1 bacteriophage origin of replication; arrow
                     indicates direction of (+) strand synthesis"
     primer_bind     complement(4389..4408)
                     /label=F1ori-R
                     /note="F1 origin, reverse primer"
     primer_bind     4599..4620
                     /label=F1ori-F
                     /note="F1 origin, forward primer"
     promoter        4783..4887
                     /gene="bla"
                     /label=AmpR promoter
     CDS             4888..5748
                     /codon_start=1
                     /gene="bla"
                     /product="beta-lactamase"
                     /label=AmpR
                     /note="confers resistance to ampicillin, carbenicillin, and
                     related antibiotics"
                     /translation="MSIQHFRVALIPFFAAFCLPVFAHPETLVKVKDAEDQLGARVGYI
                     ELDLNSGKILESFRPEERFPMMSTFKVLLCGAVLSRIDAGQEQLGRRIHYSQNDLVEYS
                     PVTEKHLTDGMTVRELCSAAITMSDNTAANLLLTTIGGPKELTAFLHNMGDHVTRLDRW
                     EPELNEAIPNDERDTTMPVAMATTLRKLLTGELLTLASRQQLIDWMEADKVAGPLLRSA
                     LPAGWFIADKSGAGERGSRGIIAALGPDGKPSRIVVIYTTGSQATMDERNRQIAEIGAS
                     LIKHW"
     primer_bind     complement(5106..5125)
                     /label=Amp-R
                     /note="Ampicillin resistance gene, reverse primer"
     rep_origin      5919..6507
                     /direction=RIGHT
                     /label=ori
                     /note="high-copy-number ColE1/pMB1/pBR322/pUC origin of
                     replication"
     primer_bind     6408..6427
                     /label=pBR322ori-F
                     /note="pBR322 origin, forward primer"
     primer_bind     6661..6678
                     /label=L4440
                     /note="L4440 vector, forward primer"
     protein_bind    6795..6816
                     /label=CAP binding site
                     /bound_moiety="E. coli catabolite activator protein"
                     /note="CAP binding activates transcription in the presence
                     of cAMP."
     promoter        6831..6861
                     /label=lac promoter
                     /note="promoter for the E. coli lac operon"
     protein_bind    6869..6885
                     /label=lac operator
                     /bound_moiety="lac repressor encoded by lacI"
                     /note="The lac repressor binds to the lac operator to
                     inhibit transcription in E. coli. This inhibition can be
                     relieved by adding lactose or
                     isopropyl-beta-D-thiogalactopyranoside (IPTG)."
     primer_bind     6874..6896
                     /label=M13/pUC Reverse
                     /note="In lacZ gene"
     primer_bind     6893..6909
                     /label=M13 rev
                     /note="common sequencing primer, one of multiple similar
                     variants"
     primer_bind     6893..6909
                     /label=M13 Reverse
                     /note="In lacZ gene. Also called M13-rev"
ORIGIN
        1 ctgcgcgctc gctcgctcac tgaggccgcc cgggcaaagc ccgggcgtcg ggcgaccttt
       61 ggtcgcccgg cctcagtgag cgagcgagcg cgcagagagg gagtggccaa ctccatcact
      121 aggggttcct tgtagttaat gattaacccg ccatgctact tatctacgta gccatgctct
      181 aggaagatcg gaattcccta ggccggccac gcgtcagcag attgaagaag ccctcctggt
      241 ctggggagcc cgcctgggga cagactcgct cagtctggtt ggcccttcag cttgggggcc
      301 cctccccaaa cttcctagcc agcttgctca caccctgacc ccggggcctg ccgtccccac
      361 ttcctcagct ctcaccatgg tccccgccga tcctctctgc agagctgttc tgaatgagac
      421 atgagtctcc ttcccaatcc cggcccccgc cccaggggcc ctggccagca gtgccacttc
      481 acgtggtacc gcttcaaggg acaggctccg atgcgtgtcc cgccgtccta gattggggcc
      541 tgatgagtgt ggcctgggag ctgggacacg aatcagggaa acatggccca ggagctaccc
      601 ccaggtccca gcatctccca tcaatagggg tccacacgga gagccctgcc ctctgccctg
      661 gggcctggca ctcagacccc caagcccacc agcccctttc tacagccaca actgggtcag
      721 ggggtcctag gagactcact cgttaattag gtgccctaca aactaattag tcttgtcaat
      781 catgggctct gagaccttga gctgggggtg gggtgggggc agggccctct cacctcggca
      841 caggggcctg agccttcctc cgtcttctcc tcctgatccg gacacttcat tggcatagag
      901 ggagagagtg tgaacttggc cctttgtgga acagaggagg ctcgggcaga ggtggtgata
      961 gtgcagccca ttcattctga gatgaaactt ccactggttt ccgtaaagac gtcttgggga
     1021 gggaagggaa ggggatgggg acctcccagt ggtatcccct gcttgggcac tgagggaaag
     1081 ccacagtggc tcggggtaaa aggcagggac atcctctccc cgcctgcctc tgtccccagg
     1141 gagtctcgcc tcctgttccc acctggggct agggtgatag aggagaggag atagctcaac
     1201 ctggcattta ggtggtgtgg gaacaggaga ccccagactt tcttgttttg gggtctgggg
     1261 caggcaacca ggctccaggg acagtgagtt gaaggaaggg tggctgggag accccttgac
     1321 ttgctgccaa ggagacagag ctggagctag ggtggcgggt ggtgtctgag gcaggtgcag
     1381 agagggaggg agggaagggg cctttgactc caacctcctt tttctttacc gactgcaggt
     1441 ggcagctgcc cttccaggag ccagtggggg aacctgggtg gctgggtggg gacacctgca
     1501 agtcctccct aagccagcta ccaccctaca ctgttggcct cccttctcca actgtgggga
     1561 cgctgctcag gccttttgtg acatcacacc tgagagtccc tggggtccag tcattgctgc
     1621 tgggcacagc gaggtccaag ctcaggtcgc cctgccccct acccaccatg ccagatccag
     1681 catcgttgtg ggcaaacaat tatctggatg atctttatgg ggcttaagct tgggtgggag
     1741 cagatggggc atgagctggg gatttgggga tggggggaat ccacaccccc acgtcctgga
     1801 cgtttaaaag gccctctctg gcactgggcc ggggcagagg ccagcagaaa agtgactgga
     1861 gtccaggcgc gccgaagttg gtcgtgaggc actgggcagg taagtatcaa ggttacaaga
     1921 caggtttaag gagaccaata gaaactgggc ttgtcgagac agagaagact cttgcgtttc
     1981 tgataggcac ctattggtct tactgacatc cactttgcct ttctctccac aggtgtccac
     2041 tcccaggcgg ccgccaccat gtccaacctg ctgactgtgc accaaaacct gcctgccctc
     2101 cctgtggatg ccacctctga tgaagtcagg aagaacctga tggacatgtt cagggacagg
     2161 caggccttct ctgaacacac ctggaagatg ctcctgtctg tgtgcagatc ctgggctgcc
     2221 tggtgcaagc tgaacaacag gaaatggttc cctgctgaac ctgaggatgt gagggactac
     2281 ctcctgtacc tgcaagccag aggcctggct gtgaagacca tccaacagca cctgggccag
     2341 ctcaacatgc tgcacaggag atctggcctg cctcgccctt ctgactccaa tgctgtgtcc
     2401 ctggtgatga ggagaatcag aaaggagaat gtggatgctg gggagagagc caagcaggcc
     2461 ctggcctttg aacgcactga ctttgaccaa gtcagatccc tgatggagaa ctctgacaga
     2521 tgccaggaca tcaggaacct ggccttcctg ggcattgcct acaacaccct gctgcgcatt
     2581 gccgaaattg ccagaatcag agtgaaggac atctcccgca ccgatggtgg gagaatgctg
     2641 atccacattg gcaggaccaa gaccctggtg tccacagctg gtgtggagaa ggccctgtcc
     2701 ctgggggtta ccaagctggt ggagagatgg atctctgtgt ctggtgtggc tgatgacccc
     2761 aacaactacc tgttctgccg ggtcagaaag aatggtgtgg ctgccccttc tgccacctcc
     2821 caactgtcca cccgggccct ggaagggatc tttgaggcca cccaccgcct gatctatggt
     2881 gccaaggatg actctgggca gagatacctg gcctggtctg gccactctgc cagagtgggt
     2941 gctgccaggg acatggccag ggctggtgtg tccatccctg aaatcatgca ggctggtggc
     3001 tggaccaatg tgaacatagt gatgaactac atcagaaacc tggactctga gactggggcc
     3061 atggtgaggc tgctcgagga tggggactga gcggccgcga tcgctcaacc tctggattac
     3121 aaaatttgtg aaagattgac tggtattctt aactatgttg ctccttttac gctatgtgga
     3181 tacgctgctt taatgccttt gtatcatgct attgcttccc gtatggcttt cattttctcc
     3241 tccttgtata aatcctggtt gctgtctctt tatgaggagt tgtggcccgt tgtcaggcaa
     3301 cgtggcgtgg tgtgcactgt gtttgctgac gcaaccccca ctggttgggg cattgccacc
     3361 acctgtcagc tcctttccgg gactttcgct ttccccctcc ctattgccac ggcggaactc
     3421 atcgccgcct gccttgcccg ctgctggaca ggggctcggc tgttgggcac tgacaattcc
     3481 gtggtgttgt cggggaaatc atcgtccttt ccttggctgc tcgcctgtgt tgccacctgg
     3541 attctgcgcg ggacgtcctt ctgctacgtc ccttcggccc tcaatccagc ggaccttcct
     3601 tcccgcggcc tgctgccggc tctgcggcct cttccgcgtc ttcgccttcg ccctcagacg
     3661 agtcggatct ccctttgggc cgcctccccg cgatcgcaga catgataaga tacattgatg
     3721 agtttggaca aaccacaact agaatgcagt gaaaaaaatg ctttatttgt gaaatttgtg
     3781 atgctattgc tttatttgta accattataa gctgcaataa acaagttaac aacaacaatt
     3841 gcattcattt tatgtttcag gttcaggggg agatgtggga ggttttttaa agcaagtaaa
     3901 acctctacaa atgtggtagt cgaaattccc gataaggatc ttcctagagc atggctacgt
     3961 agataagtag catggcgggt taatcattaa ctacaaggaa cccctagtga tggagttggc
     4021 cactccctct ctgcgcgctc gctcgctcac tgaggccggg cgaccaaagg tcgcccgacg
     4081 cccgggcttt gcccgggcgg cctcagtgag cgagcgagcg cgcagcctta attaacctaa
     4141 ttcactggcc gtcgttttac aacgtcgtga ctgggaaaac cctggcgtta cccaacttaa
     4201 tcgccttgca gcacatcccc ctttcgccag ctggcgtaat agcgaagagg cccgcaccga
     4261 tcgcccttcc caacagttgc gcagcctgaa tggcgaatgg gnnnnnnnnn nnnnnnnnnn
     4321 nnnnnnnnnn nnnnnnnnnn nnnnnnnnnn nnnnnnnnnn nnnnnnnnnn nnnnnnnnnn
     4381 nnnnnnnnnn nnnnnnnnnn nnnnnnnnnn nnnnnnnnnn nnnnncnnnn nnnnnnnnnn
     4441 nnnnnnnnnn nnnnnnnnnn nnnnnnnnnn nnnnnnnnnn nnnnnnnnnn nnnnnnnnnn
     4501 nnnnnnnnnn nnnnnnnann nnnnnnnnnn nnnnnnnnnn nnnnnnnnnn nnnnnnnnnn
     4561 nnnnnnncct ttgacgttgg agtccacgtt ctttaatagt ggactcttgt tccaaactgg
     4621 aacaacactc aaccctatct cggtctattc ttttgattta taagggattt tgccgatttc
     4681 ggcctattgg ttaaaaaatg agctgattta acaaaaattt aacgcgaatt ttaacaaaat
     4741 attaacgctt acaatttagg tggcactttt cggggaaatg tgcgcggaac ccctatttgt
     4801 ttatttttct aaatacattc aaatatgtat ccgctcatga gacaataacc ctgataaatg
     4861 cttcaataat attgaaaaag gaagagtatg agtattcaac atttccgtgt cgcccttatt
     4921 cccttttttg cggcattttg ccttcctgtt tttgctcacc cagaaacgct ggtgaaagta
     4981 aaagatgctg aagatcagtt gggtgcacga gtgggttaca tcgaactgga tctcaacagc
     5041 ggtaagatcc ttgagagttt tcgccccgaa gaacgttttc caatgatgag cacttttaaa
     5101 gttctgctat gtggcgcggt attatcccgt attgacgccg ggcaagagca actcggtcgc
     5161 cgcatacact attctcagaa tgacttggtt gagtactcac cagtcacaga aaagcatctt
     5221 acggatggca tgacagtaag agaattatgc agtgctgcca taaccatgag tgataacact
     5281 gcggccaact tacttctgac aacgatcgga ggaccgaagg agctaaccgc ttttttgcac
     5341 aacatggggg atcatgtaac tcgccttgat cgttgggaac cggagctgaa tgaagccata
     5401 ccaaacgacg agcgtgacac cacgatgcct gtagcaatgg caacaacgtt gcgcaaacta
     5461 ttaactggcg aactacttac tctagcttcc cggcaacaat taatagactg gatggaggcg
     5521 gataaagttg caggaccact tctgcgctcg gcccttccgg ctggctggtt tattgctgat
     5581 aaatctggag ccggtgagcg tgggtctcgc ggtatcattg cagcactggg gccagatggt
     5641 aagccctccc gtatcgtagt tatctacacg acggggagtc aggcaactat ggatgaacga
     5701 aatagacaga tcgctgagat aggtgcctca ctgattaagc attggtaact gtcagaccaa
     5761 gtttactcat atatacttta gattgattta aaacttcatt tttaatttaa aaggatctag
     5821 gtgaagatcc tttttgataa tctcatgacc aaaatccctt aacgtgagtt ttcgttccac
     5881 tgagcgtcag accccgtaga aaagatcaaa ggatcttctt gagatccttt ttttctgcgc
     5941 gtaatctgct gcttgcaaac aaaaaaacca ccgctaccag cggtggtttg tttgccggat
     6001 caagagctac caactctttt tccgaaggta actggcttca gcagagcgca gataccaaat
     6061 actgttcttc tagtgtagcc gtagttaggc caccacttca agaactctgt agcaccgcct
     6121 acatacctcg ctctgctaat cctgttacca gtggctgctg ccagtggcga taagtcgtgt
     6181 cttaccgggt tggactcaag acgatagtta ccggataagg cgcagcggtc gggctgaacg
     6241 gggggttcgt gcacacagcc cagcttggag cgaacgacct acaccgaact gagataccta
     6301 cagcgtgagc tatgagaaag cgccacgctt cccgaaggga gaaaggcgga caggtatccg
     6361 gtaagcggca gggtcggaac aggagagcgc acgagggagc ttccaggggg aaacgcctgg
     6421 tatctttata gtcctgtcgg gtttcgccac ctctgacttg agcgtcgatt tttgtgatgc
     6481 tcgtcagggg ggcggagcct atggaaaaac gccagcaacg cggccttttt acggttcctg
     6541 gccttttgct ggccttttgc tcacatgttc tttcctgcgt tatcccctga ttctgtggat
     6601 aaccgtatta ccgcctttga gtgagctgat accgctcgcc gcagccgaac gaccgagcgc
     6661 agcgagtcag tgagcgagga agcggaagag cgcccaatac gcaaaccgcc tctccccgcg
     6721 cgttggccga ttcattaatg cagctggcac gacaggtttc ccgactggaa agcgggcagt
     6781 gagcgcaacg caattaatgt gagttagctc actcattagg caccccaggc tttacacttt
     6841 atgcttccgg ctcgtatgtt gtgtggaatt gtgagcggat aacaatttca cacaggaaac
     6901 agctatgacc atgattacgc cagatttaat taagg
//
