[The description below was written by a language model from this plasmid's Addgene catalogue record and the feature table of its GenBank file.]
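Description:
pEMS1986 is a 6,935 bp single-stranded rAAV genome plasmid built on an AAV2 backbone, intended for packaging recombinant AAV that delivers a cell-type-restricted Cre driver to mammalian tissue, particularly the retina. Two AAV2 inverted terminal repeats flank the expression cassette and define the segment that is replicated and encapsidated when helper functions are supplied in a packaging cell. Outside the ITRs the plasmid carries standard bacterial elements: a ColE1/pUC-type origin, an f1 phage origin, the beta-lactamase gene with its own promoter for ampicillin selection, and lac promoter/operator remnants of the cloning vector. Although the origin is annotated as a high-copy type, the catalogue lists the plasmid as low copy and propagated in a recombination-deficient strain, consistent with the care usually taken to keep ITRs intact.

The payload is the Pleiades MiniPromoter Ple155, a compact synthetic regulatory element assembled from human PCP2 gene sequences and designed to restrict expression to ON bipolar cells of the retina. It drives iCre, a codon-improved Cre recombinase. A chimeric beta-globin/immunoglobulin intron lies upstream of the coding region to improve transcript processing, and a WPRE followed by an SV40 polyadenylation signal enhances mRNA stability and termination. The feature table does not explicitly annotate the MiniPromoter, iCre or the WPRE itself (only a WPRE primer site); their positions are inferred from the gaps between the first ITR, the intron and the poly(A) signal. An annotated Factor Xa site on the reverse strand is probably an incidental sequence match. The construct is suited to testing Ple155 specificity or to recombining floxed alleles and reporters in ON bipolar cells after ocular rAAV delivery.
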