Addgene plasmid #49117: pEMS1986
Purpose: The plasmid contains the Pleaides (Ple) MiniPromoter Ple155 derived from the human PCP2 gene and designed for expression in ON Bipolar cells of the retina.
Depositing lab: Elizabeth Simpson. Depositing organization: University of British Columbia. Publication: Human MiniPromoters for ocular-rAAV expression in ON bipolar, cone, corneal, endothelial, Muller glial, and PAX6 cells. Korecki AJ, Cueva-Vargas JL, Fornes O, Agostinone J, Farkas RA, Hickmott JW, Lam SL, Mathelier A, Zhou M, Wasserman WW, Di Polo A, Simpson EM. Gene Ther. 2021 Feb 2. pii: 10.1038/s41434-021-00227-z. doi: 10.1038/s41434-021-00227-z. PubMed 33531684.
Backbone
  Vector backbone: AAV2
  Vector type: Mammalian Expression, AAV
Growth in bacteria
  Bacterial resistance: Ampicillin, 100 μg/mL
  Growth temperature: 30°C
  Growth strain: Stbl2
  Copy number: Low Copy
Gene/Insert
  Gene/Insert name: ssAAV-Ple155-iCre-WPRE (alt name: iCre)
  Species: Synthetic
  Promoter: MiniPromoter Ple155 from the human PCP2 gene
  Cloning method: Restriction Enzyme; 5′ cloning site Unknown (unknown if destroyed); 3′ cloning site Unknown (unknown if destroyed)
  Sequencing primers: 5′ -
Terms and licenses: Academic/Nonprofit Terms; Industry Terms: Not Available to Industry
Depositor comments: Please see the annotated GenBank file and the additional image file for the specific location of the minipromoter in this plasmid. Additional References: 1 Korecki, A. J. et al. Twenty-Seven Tamoxifen-Inducible iCre-Driver Mouse Strains for Eye and Brain, Including Seventeen Carrying a New Inducible-First Constitutive-Ready Allele. Genetics 211, 1155-1177 (2019). 2 de Leeuw, C. N. et al. rAAV-Compatible MiniPromoters for Restricted Expression in the Brain and Eye. Molecular Brain 9, 52 (2016). 3 Scalabrino, M. L. et al. Intravitreal delivery of a novel AAV vector targets ON bipolar cells and restores visual function in a mouse model of complete congenital stationary night blindness. Hum Mol Genet 24, 6229-6239, doi:10.1093/hmg/ddv341, ddv341 [pii] (2015). 4 de Leeuw, C. N. et al. Targeted CNS delivery using human MiniPromoters and demonstrated compatibility with adeno-associated viral vectors. Mol Ther Methods Clin Dev 1, 1-15 (2014).
How to cite: pEMS1986 was a gift from Elizabeth Simpson (Addgene plasmid # 49117 ; http://n2t.net/addgene:49117 ; RRID:Addgene_49117)
