>Addgene plasmid #49117 | pEMS1986 | addgene partial sequence | sequence record 83015 | EBV-rev 5'-GTGGTTTGTCCAAACTCATC-3'
GGCGGCCCAAAGGGAGATCCGACTCGTCTGAGGGCGAAGGCGAAGACGCGGAAGAGGCCGCAGAGCCGGC
AGCAGGCCGCGGGAAGGAAGGTCCGCTGGATTGAGGGCCGAAGGGACGTAGCAGAAGGACGTCCCGCGCA
GAATCCAGGTGGCAACACAGGCGAGCAGCCAAGGAAAGGACGATGATTTCCCCGACAACACCACGGAATT
GTCAGTGCCCAACAGCCGAGCCCCTGTCCAGCAGCGGGCAAGGCAGGCGGCGATGAGTTCCGCCGTGGCA
ATAGGGAGGGGGAAAGCGAAAGTCCCGGAAAGGAGCTGACAGGTGGTGGCAATGCCCCAACCAGTGGGGG
TTGCGTCAGCAAACACAGTGCACACCACGCCACGTTGCCTGACAACGGGCCACAACTCCTCATAAAGAGA
CAGCAACCAGGATTTATACAAGGAGGAGAAAATGAAAGCCATACGGGAAGCAATAGCATGATACAAAGGC
ATTAAAGCAGCGTATCCACATAGCGTAAAAGGAGCAACATAGTTAAGAATACCAGTCAATCTTTCACAAA
TTTTGTAATCCAGAGGTTGAGCGATCGCGGCCGCTCAGTCCCCATCCTCGAGCAGCCTCACCATGGCCCC
AGTCTCAGAGTCCAGGTTTCTGATGTAGTTCATCACTATGTTCACATTGGTCCAGCCACCAGCCTGCATG
ATTTCAGGGATGGACACACCAGCCCTGGCCATGTCCCTGGCAGCACCCACTCTGGCAGAGTGGCCAGACC
AGGCCAGGTATCTCTGCCCAGAGTCATCCTTGGCACCATAGATCA
