>Addgene plasmid #49117 | pEMS1986 | addgene partial sequence | sequence record 83571 | WPRE-R 5'-CATAGCGTAAAAGGAGCAACA-3'
AATTTTGTAATCCAGAGGTTGAGCGATCGCGGCCGCTCAGTCCCCATCCTCGAGCAGCCTCACCATGGCC
CCAGTCTCAGAGTCCAGGTTTCTGATGTAGTTCATCACTATGTTCACATTGGTCCAGCCACCAGCCTGCA
TGATTTCAGGGATGGACACACCAGCCCTGGCCATGTCCCTGGCAGCACCCACTCTGGCAGAGTGGCCAGA
CCAGGCCAGGTATCTCTGCCCAGAGTCATCCTTGGCACCATAGATCAGGCGGTGGGTGGCCTCAAAGATC
CCTTCCAGGGCCCGGGTGGACAGTTGGGAGGTGGCAGAAGGGGCAGCCACACCATTCTTTCTGACCCGGC
AGAACAGGTAGTTGTTGGGGTCATCAGCCACACCAGACACAGAGATCCATCTCTCCACCAGCTTGGTAAC
CCCCAGGGACAGGGCCTTCTCCACACCAGCTGTGGACACCAGGGTCTTGGTCCTGCCAATGTGGATCAGC
ATTCTCCCACCATCGGTGCGGGAGATGTCCTTCACTCTGATTCTGGCAATTTCGGCAATGCGCAGCAGGG
TGTTGTAGGCAATGCCCAGGAAGGCCAGGTTCCTGATGTCCTGGCATCTGTCAGAGTTCTCCATCAGGGA
TCTGACTTGGTCAAAGTCAGTGCGTTCAAAGGCCAGGGCCTGCTTGGCTCTCTCCCCAGCATCCACATTC
TCCTTTCTGATTCTCCTCATCACCAGGGACACAGCATTGGAGTCAGAAGGGCGAGGCAGGCCAGATCTCC
TGTGCAGCATGTTGAGCTGGCCCAGGTGCTGTTGGATGGTCTTCACAGCCAGGCCTCTGGCTTGCAGGTA
CAGGAGGTAGTCCCTCACATCCTCAGGTTCAGCAGGGAACCATT
