>Addgene plasmid #49117 | pEMS1986 | addgene partial sequence | sequence record 86521 | pCAGGS-3 5'-TCCTTAAACCTGTCTTGTAA-3'
CTCACGACCAACTTCGGCGCGCCTGGACTCCAGTCACTTTTCTGCTGGCCTCTGCCCCGGCCCAGTGCCA
GAGAGGGCCTTTTAAACGTCCAGGACGTGGGGGTGTGGATTCCCCCCATCCCCAAATCCCCAGCTCATGC
CCCATCTGCTCCCACCCAAGCTTAAGCCCCATAAAGATCATCCAGATAATTGTTTGCCCACAACGATGCT
GGATCTGGCATGGTGGGTAGGGGGCAGGGCGACCTGAGCTTGGACCTCGCTGTGCCCAGCAGCAATGACT
GGACCCCAGGGACTCTCAGGTGTGATGTCACAAAAGGCCTGAGCAGCGTCCCCACAGTTGGAGAAGGGAG
GCCAACAGTGTAGGGTGGTAGCTGGCTTAGGGAGGACTTGCAGGTGTCCCCACCCAGCCACCCAGGTTCC
CCCACTGGCTCCTGGAAGGGCAGCTGCCACCTGCAGTCGGTAAAGAAAAAGGAGGTTGGAGTCAAAGGCC
CCTTCCCTCCCTCCCTCTCTGCACCTGCCTCAGACACCACCCGCCACCCTAGCTCCAGCTCTGTCTCCTT
GGCAGCAAGTCAAGGGGTCTCCCAGCCACCCTTCCTTCAACTCACTGTCCCTGGAGCCTGGTTGCCTGCC
CCAGACCCCAAAACAAGAAAGTCTGGGGTCTCCTGTTCCCACACCACCTAAATGCCAGGTTGAGCTATCT
CCTCTCCTCTATCACCCTAGCCCCAGGTGGGAACAGGAGGCGAGACTCCCTGGGGACAGAGGCAGGCGGG
GAGAGGATGTCCCTGCCTTTTACCCCGAGCCACTGTGGCTTTCCCTCAGTGCCCAAGCAGGGGATACCAC
TGGGAGGTCCCCATCCCCTTCCCTTCCCTCCCCAAGACGTCTTTACGGAAACCAGTGGAAGTTTCATCTC
AGAATGAATGGGCTGCACTATCACCACCTCTGCCCGAGCCTCCTCTGTTCCACAAAGGGCCAAGTTCACA
CTCTCTCCCTCTATGCCAATGAAGTGTCCGGATCAGGAGGAGAAGACGGAGGAAGGCTCAGGCCCCTGTG
CCGAGGTGAGAGGGCCCTGCCCCCACCCCACCCCCAGCTCAAGGTCTCAGAGCCCATGATTGACAAGACT
AATTAGTTTGTAGGGCACCTAATTAACGAGTGAGTCTCCTAGGAC
